Addgene plasmid #163198: H0SIC1
Purpose: Inducible expression of UniProt identifier H0SIC1
Depositing lab: Martin Engqvist. Depositing organization: Chalmers University of Technology. Publication: Experimental and computational investigation of enzyme functional annotations uncovers misannotation in the EC 1.1.3.15 enzyme class. Rembeza E, Engqvist MKM. PLoS Comput Biol. 2021 Sep 23;17(9):e1009446. doi: 10.1371/journal.pcbi.1009446. eCollection 2021 Sep. PubMed 34555022.
Backbone
  Vector backbone: pET21a(+)
  Vector type: Bacterial Expression
Growth in bacteria
  Bacterial resistance: Ampicillin, 100 μg/mL
  Growth temperature: 37°C
  Growth strain: DH5alpha
  Copy number: High Copy
Gene/Insert
  Gene/Insert name: H0SIC1 (alt name: flavoprotein oxidoreductase)
  Species: Bradyrhizobium sp.
  Promoter: T7
  Tag / fusion protein: T7 (N terminal on backbone); 10xHis (C terminal on backbone)
  Cloning method: Unknown
  Sequencing primers: 5′ T7; 3′ T7-term
Terms and licenses: Academic/Nonprofit Terms; Industry Terms: Not Available to Industry
Depositor comments: Insert name is a UniProt identifier
How to cite: H0SIC1 was a gift from Martin Engqvist (Addgene plasmid # 163198 ; http://n2t.net/addgene:163198 ; RRID:Addgene_163198)
