[The description below was written by a language model from this plasmid's Addgene catalogue record and pLannotate feature annotations shown in this document.]
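Description:
H0SIC1 is a bacterial expression plasmid built on the pET21a(+) backbone for inducible production of the protein with UniProt identifier H0SIC1, a flavoprotein oxidoreductase from Bradyrhizobium sp. It is propagated in E. coli through a ColE1/pMB1-type origin and selected with ampicillin via the bla β-lactamase gene and its own promoter. The backbone also carries the pBR322-derived bom and rop elements, an f1 phage origin for single-stranded DNA production, and short remnants of the tetracycline resistance gene that are not functional markers. The catalogue lists the plasmid as high copy, although the annotated rop gene normally moderates copy number.

The expression cassette follows the standard pET arrangement: a T7 promoter immediately followed by a lac operator, then the strong ribosome binding site from T7 gene 10, with a T7 terminator downstream. A plasmid-borne lacI gene supplies the lac repressor, so transcription is held off until IPTG or lactose is added in a host that provides T7 RNA polymerase. The insert itself was not annotated by the feature caller, but it presumably occupies the unannotated stretch of about 1.2 kb between the ribosome binding site and the C-terminal polyhistidine tag, which spans the numbering origin of the circular sequence. The catalogue describes this tag as 10xHis, while the annotation detects 9xHis. It also lists an N-terminal T7 tag from the backbone, which does not appear as a feature in the table. The small T7 gene 10-derived fragment annotated after the His tag is probably a spurious match.

The associated publication indicates that the plasmid was made to express and experimentally test enzymes annotated as belonging to EC class 1.1.3.15, with the His tag allowing affinity purification.
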