Features (pLannotate 1.2.2; 18 found; start..end, strand, type, name):
     28..77      +  CDS            SET1 (fragment): solubility-enhancement tag derived from T7 phage gene 10B
     85..132     +  terminator     T7 terminator: transcription terminator for bacteriophage T7 RNA polymerase
    169..624     +  rep_origin     f1 ori (sequence partly withheld): f1 bacteriophage origin of replication; arrow indicates direction of (+) strand synthesis
    651..755     +  promoter       AmpR promoter: bla
    756..1616    +  CDS            AmpR: β-lactamase; bla; confers resistance to ampicillin, carbenicillin, and related antibiotics
   1787..2375    +  rep_origin     ori: high-copy-number ColE1/pMB1/pBR322/pUC origin of replication
   2561..2703    -  misc_feature   bom: basis of mobility region from pBR322
   2805..2996    -  CDS            rop: Rop protein, which maintains plasmids at low copy number; rop
   3013..3393    +  CDS            YPB1_ECOLX: Protein predicted: Swiss-Prot protein existence level 4. From Escherichia coli.
   3465..3756    -  CDS            TcR (fragment): tetracycline efflux protein; tet; confers resistance to tetracycline
   3771..3792    -  protein_bind   CAP binding site: CAP binding activates transcription in the presence of cAMP. E. coli catabolite activator protein
   3805..4887    -  CDS            lacI: lac repressor; lacI; The lac repressor binds to the lac operator to inhibit transcription in E. coli. This inhibition can be relieved by adding lactose or isopropyl-β-D-thiogalactopyranoside (IPTG).
   4888..4965    -  promoter       lacI promoter: lacI
   4973..5252    -  CDS            TcR (fragment): tetracycline efflux protein; tet; confers resistance to tetracycline
   5274..5292    +  promoter       T7 promoter: promoter for bacteriophage T7 RNA polymerase
   5293..5317    +  protein_bind   lac operator: The lac repressor binds to the lac operator to inhibit transcription in E. coli. This inhibition can be relieved by adding lactose or isopropyl-β-D-thiogalactopyranoside (IPTG). lac repressor encoded by lacI
   5332..5354    +  RBS            RBS: efficient ribosome binding site from bacteriophage T7 gene 10 (Olins and Rangwala, 1989)
   6613..15      +  CDS            9xHis (across the origin): 9xHis affinity tag
>Addgene plasmid #163198 | H0SIC1 | depositor full sequence | sequence record 316269 | Full Sequence
CACCACCACCACCACCACTGAGATCCGGCTGCTAACAAAGCCCGAAAGGAAGCTGAGTTGGCTGCTGCCA
CCGCTGAGCAATAACTAGCATAACCCCTTGGGGCCTCTAAACGGGTCTTGAGGGGTTTTTTGCTGAAAGG
AGGAACTATATCCGGATTGGCGAATGGG
[124 nt withheld, positions 169-292]
C
[91 nt withheld, positions 294-384]
A
[49 nt withheld, positions 386-434]
CCTTTGACGTTGGAGTCCACGTTCTTT
[37 nt withheld, positions 462-498]
ACCCTATCTCGGTCTATTCTTTTGATTTATAAGGGATTTTGCCGATTTCGGCCTATTGGTTAAAAAATGA
GCTGATTTAACAAAAATTTAACGCGAATTTTAACAAAATATTAACGTTTACAATTTCAGGTGGCACTTTT
CGGGGAAATGTGCGCGGAACCCCTATTTGTTTATTTTTCTAAATACATTCAAATATGTATCCGCTCATGA
GACAATAACCCTGATAAATGCTTCAATAATATTGAAAAAGGAAGAGTATGAGTATTCAACATTTCCGTGT
CGCCCTTATTCCCTTTTTTGCGGCATTTTGCCTTCCTGTTTTTGCTCACCCAGAAACGCTGGTGAAAGTA
AAAGATGCTGAAGATCAGTTGGGTGCACGAGTGGGTTACATCGAACTGGATCTCAACAGCGGTAAGATCC
TTGAGAGTTTTCGCCCCGAAGAACGTTTTCCAATGATGAGCACTTTTAAAGTTCTGCTATGTGGCGCGGT
ATTATCCCGTATTGACGCCGGGCAAGAGCAACTCGGTCGCCGCATACACTATTCTCAGAATGACTTGGTT
GAGTACTCACCAGTCACAGAAAAGCATCTTACGGATGGCATGACAGTAAGAGAATTATGCAGTGCTGCCA
TAACCATGAGTGATAACACTGCGGCCAACTTACTTCTGACAACGATCGGAGGACCGAAGGAGCTAACCGC
TTTTTTGCACAACATGGGGGATCATGTAACTCGCCTTGATCGTTGGGAACCGGAGCTGAATGAAGCCATA
CCAAACGACGAGCGTGACACCACGATGCCTGCAGCAATGGCAACAACGTTGCGCAAACTATTAACTGGCG
AACTACTTACTCTAGCTTCCCGGCAACAATTAATAGACTGGATGGAGGCGGATAAAGTTGCAGGACCACT
TCTGCGCTCGGCCCTTCCGGCTGGCTGGTTTATTGCTGATAAATCTGGAGCCGGTGAGCGTGGGTCTCGC
GGTATCATTGCAGCACTGGGGCCAGATGGTAAGCCCTCCCGTATCGTAGTTATCTACACGACGGGGAGTC
AGGCAACTATGGATGAACGAAATAGACAGATCGCTGAGATAGGTGCCTCACTGATTAAGCATTGGTAACT
GTCAGACCAAGTTTACTCATATATACTTTAGATTGATTTAAAACTTCATTTTTAATTTAAAAGGATCTAG
GTGAAGATCCTTTTTGATAATCTCATGACCAAAATCCCTTAACGTGAGTTTTCGTTCCACTGAGCGTCAG
ACCCCGTAGAAAAGATCAAAGGATCTTCTTGAGATCCTTTTTTTCTGCGCGTAATCTGCTGCTTGCAAAC
AAAAAAACCACCGCTACCAGCGGTGGTTTGTTTGCCGGATCAAGAGCTACCAACTCTTTTTCCGAAGGTA
ACTGGCTTCAGCAGAGCGCAGATACCAAATACTGTCCTTCTAGTGTAGCCGTAGTTAGGCCACCACTTCA
AGAACTCTGTAGCACCGCCTACATACCTCGCTCTGCTAATCCTGTTACCAGTGGCTGCTGCCAGTGGCGA
TAAGTCGTGTCTTACCGGGTTGGACTCAAGACGATAGTTACCGGATAAGGCGCAGCGGTCGGGCTGAACG
GGGGGTTCGTGCACACAGCCCAGCTTGGAGCGAACGACCTACACCGAACTGAGATACCTACAGCGTGAGC
TATGAGAAAGCGCCACGCTTCCCGAAGGGAGAAAGGCGGACAGGTATCCGGTAAGCGGCAGGGTCGGAAC
AGGAGAGCGCACGAGGGAGCTTCCAGGGGGAAACGCCTGGTATCTTTATAGTCCTGTCGGGTTTCGCCAC
CTCTGACTTGAGCGTCGATTTTTGTGATGCTCGTCAGGGGGGCGGAGCCTATGGAAAAACGCCAGCAACG
CGGCCTTTTTACGGTTCCTGGCCTTTTGCTGGCCTTTTGCTCACATGTTCTTTCCTGCGTTATCCCCTGA
TTCTGTGGATAACCGTATTACCGCCTTTGAGTGAGCTGATACCGCTCGCCGCAGCCGAACGACCGAGCGC
AGCGAGTCAGTGAGCGAGGAAGCGGAAGAGCGCCTGATGCGGTATTTTCTCCTTACGCATCTGTGCGGTA
TTTCACACCGCATATATGGTGCACTCTCAGTACAATCTGCTCTGATGCCGCATAGTTAAGCCAGTATACA
CTCCGCTATCGCTACGTGACTGGGTCATGGCTGCGCCCCGACACCCGCCAACACCCGCTGACGCGCCCTG
ACGGGCTTGTCTGCTCCCGGCATCCGCTTACAGACAAGCTGTGACCGTCTCCGGGAGCTGCATGTGTCAG
AGGTTTTCACCGTCATCACCGAAACGCGCGAGGCAGCTGCGGTAAAGCTCATCAGCGTGGTCGTGAAGCG
ATTCACAGATGTCTGCCTGTTCATCCGCGTCCAGCTCGTTGAGTTTCTCCAGAAGCGTTAATGTCTGGCT
TCTGATAAAGCGGGCCATGTTAAGGGCGGTTTTTTCCTGTTTGGTCACTGATGCCTCCGTGTAAGGGGGA
TTTCTGTTCATGGGGGTAATGATACCGATGAAACGAGAGAGGATGCTCACGATACGGGTTACTGATGATG
AACATGCCCGGTTACTGGAACGTTGTGAGGGTAAACAACTGGCGGTATGGATGCGGCGGGACCAGAGAAA
AATCACTCAGGGTCAATGCCAGCGCTTCGTTAATACAGATGTAGGTGTTCCACAGGGTAGCCAGCAGCAT
CCTGCGATGCAGATCCGGAACATAATGGTGCAGGGCGCTGACTTCCGCGTTTCCAGACTTTACGAAACAC
GGAAACCGAAGACCATTCATGTTGTTGCTCAGGTCGCAGACGTTTTGCAGCAGCAGTCGCTTCACGTTCG
CTCGCGTATCGGTGATTCATTCTGCTAACCAGTAAGGCAACCCCGCCAGCCTAGCCGGGTCCTCAACGAC
AGGAGCACGATCATGCGCACCCGTGGGGCCGCCATGCCGGCGATAATGGCCTGCTTCTCGCCGAAACGTT
TGGTGGCGGGACCAGTGACGAAGGCTTGAGCGAGGGCGTGCAAGATTCCGAATACCGCAAGCGACAGGCC
GATCATCGTCGCGCTCCAGCGAAAGCGGTCCTCGCCGAAAATGACCCAGAGCGCTGCCGGCACCTGTCCT
ACGAGTTGCATGATAAAGAAGACAGTCATAAGTGCGGCGACGATAGTCATGCCCCGCGCCCACCGGAAGG
AGCTGACTGGGTTGAAGGCTCTCAAGGGCATCGGTCGAGATCCCGGTGCCTAATGAGTGAGCTAACTTAC
ATTAATTGCGTTGCGCTCACTGCCCGCTTTCCAGTCGGGAAACCTGTCGTGCCAGCTGCATTAATGAATC
GGCCAACGCGCGGGGAGAGGCGGTTTGCGTATTGGGCGCCAGGGTGGTTTTTCTTTTCACCAGTGAGACG
GGCAACAGCTGATTGCCCTTCACCGCCTGGCCCTGAGAGAGTTGCAGCAAGCGGTCCACGCTGGTTTGCC
CCAGCAGGCGAAAATCCTGTTTGATGGTGGTTAACGGCGGGATATAACATGAGCTGTCTTCGGTATCGTC
GTATCCCACTACCGAGATATCCGCACCAACGCGCAGCCCGGACTCGGTAATGGCGCGCATTGCGCCCAGC
GCCATCTGATCGTTGGCAACCAGCATCGCAGTGGGAACGATGCCCTCATTCAGCATTTGCATGGTTTGTT
GAAAACCGGACATGGCACTCCAGTCGCCTTCCCGTTCCGCTATCGGCTGAATTTGATTGCGAGTGAGATA
TTTATGCCAGCCAGCCAGACGCAGACGCGCCGAGACAGAACTTAATGGGCCCGCTAACAGCGCGATTTGC
TGGTGACCCAATGCGACCAGATGCTCCACGCCCAGTCGCGTACCGTCTTCATGGGAGAAAATAATACTGT
TGATGGGTGTCTGGTCAGAGACATCAAGAAATAACGCCGGAACATTAGTGCAGGCAGCTTCCACAGCAAT
GGCATCCTGGTCATCCAGCGGATAGTTAATGATCAGCCCACTGACGCGTTGCGCGAGAAGATTGTGCACC
GCCGCTTTACAGGCTTCGACGCCGCTTCGTTCTACCATCGACACCACCACGCTGGCACCCAGTTGATCGG
CGCGAGATTTAATCGCCGCGACAATTTGCGACGGCGCGTGCAGGGCCAGACTGGAGGTGGCAACGCCAAT
CAGCAACGACTGTTTGCCCGCCAGTTGTTGTGCCACGCGGTTGGGAATGTAATTCAGCTCCGCCATCGCC
GCTTCCACTTTTTCCCGCGTTTTCGCAGAAACGTGGCTGGCCTGGTTCACCACGCGGGAAACGGTCTGAT
AAGAGACACCGGCATACTCTGCGACATCGTATAACGTTACTGGTTTCACATTCACCACCCTGAATTGACT
CTCTTCCGGGCGCTATCATGCCATACCGCGAAAGGTTTTGCGCCATTCGATGGTGTCCGGGATCTCGACG
CTCTCCCTTATGCGACTCCTGCATTAGGAAGCAGCCCAGTAGTAGGTTGAGGCCGTTGAGCACCGCCGCC
GCAAGGAATGGTGCATGCAAGGAGATGGCGCCCAACAGTCCCCCGGCCACGGGGCCTGCCACCATACCCA
CGCCGAAACAAGCGCTCATGAGCCCGAAGTGGCGAGCCCGATCTTCCCCATCGGTGATGTCGGCGATATA
GGCGCCAGCAACCGCACCTGTGGCGCCGGTGATGCCGGCCACGATGCGTCCGGCGTAGAGGATCGAGATC
TCGATCCCGCGAAATTAATACGACTCACTATAGGGGAATTGTGAGCGGATAACAATTCCCCTCTAGAAAT
AATTTTGTTTAACTTTAAGAAGGAGATATACATATGGATGCATTGAAGGTGCGAAATGCAGCTGACGTTG
AGGAAGTCGTGAGAGCCGCAATAGCATCAGAACAACCGTTGGAAGTTATTGGGCATGGTAGTAAGAGAGG
AATTGGACAAGTTACTGCTACAAACGCTGTACTAGACTTGAGTGCTCTTTCGGCTGTCGTGGCTTACGAG
CCTAACGAGTTGATCATCACGGCCCAAGCAGGCGCCCCACTTGGAGATTTGCTCTCGCTTATCGACAGCA
AGTCACAACAGTTCGCCTTTGATCCTATGGATACCGGTCCTTTGTTAGGAACAACAGGTAGGGGCACTTT
GGGTGGTATGATCGCAGCAGGCCTAGCAGGATCTCGTAGGGTGAGAGCAGGTGGTGTCAGAGACCATTTG
TTAGGAGCACACGCTGTGTCAGGGTTCGGTGAGTCGTTTAAGACTGGCGGAAAAGTGGTTAAGAACGTAA
CTGGGTACGATTTGTGTAAACTTCTGGCTGGATCCTGGGGAACTCTGGCTGTTATGACTGAGGCTACCCT
GAAGGTTATGCCAAGACCAGAGGCTGAAAGAACATTGGTGTTGAGAGGTTTAGACGATCCAAGGGCTAAC
CTTGCTATGACTGCCGCTTTAGGTTCTCCCTTTGATGTGTCCGGCGCAGCTCACCTTCCAGCCTCGTCCC
TGAGACCTGAGGTAGAAGGTTTGGGTGCTGTCGGGAGCCCGCGTGAGGCCGTGACAGTTGTTCGTTTGGA
AGGGATCACTGCTTCGGCAGTGCACAGGGCTGGCTCACTCGCTAAGCTTCTTGCTCCTTTCGGTGCTGCT
GAGGTCATAGCTGATGATGCTTCCGCTGCTATCTGGTCGGCAGTTAGAGACGTCTTGCCTTTCGCAGCTG
ATGGTCAGCTAGGAGCTTGGACTGTATGGAGAATCGTTTGTCCGCCGGTGTCTGGCGGAGCCTTGGGGCA
GGCACTAGCCAGACAAACAGGTGGAGAAGTTATATATGATTGGGGCGGTGGTCTCATATGGGCTGCTCTT
CCCCCAACAGCCGATGGGAGCGCTGGACTGGTTAGGAAGCTGGCCGGAGCTGCAGGTGGCCATGCTACAT
TATTACGAGCTTTTGATGAGGTTCGACAGGCCGTCGACGTTTTCCCGCCACAGCCGTCAGGAGTTGCAGC
ACTAGAGGAGAGAGTTCGAGTAAGTTTCGACCCGAAAGCTGTTCTTAACAGAGGGAGATTGAGAAGATCA
GTAGCTTCTGCCGCAGCCTTGGAACACCACCATCAC
