>Addgene plasmid #163198 | H0SIC1 | depositor partial sequence | sequence record 316270 | insert gene sequence
ATGGATGCATTGAAGGTGCGAAATGCAGCTGACGTTGAGGAAGTCGTGAGAGCCGCAATAGCATCAGAAC
AACCGTTGGAAGTTATTGGGCATGGTAGTAAGAGAGGAATTGGACAAGTTACTGCTACAAACGCTGTACT
AGACTTGAGTGCTCTTTCGGCTGTCGTGGCTTACGAGCCTAACGAGTTGATCATCACGGCCCAAGCAGGC
GCCCCACTTGGAGATTTGCTCTCGCTTATCGACAGCAAGTCACAACAGTTCGCCTTTGATCCTATGGATA
CCGGTCCTTTGTTAGGAACAACAGGTAGGGGCACTTTGGGTGGTATGATCGCAGCAGGCCTAGCAGGATC
TCGTAGGGTGAGAGCAGGTGGTGTCAGAGACCATTTGTTAGGAGCACACGCTGTGTCAGGGTTCGGTGAG
TCGTTTAAGACTGGCGGAAAAGTGGTTAAGAACGTAACTGGGTACGATTTGTGTAAACTTCTGGCTGGAT
CCTGGGGAACTCTGGCTGTTATGACTGAGGCTACCCTGAAGGTTATGCCAAGACCAGAGGCTGAAAGAAC
ATTGGTGTTGAGAGGTTTAGACGATCCAAGGGCTAACCTTGCTATGACTGCCGCTTTAGGTTCTCCCTTT
GATGTGTCCGGCGCAGCTCACCTTCCAGCCTCGTCCCTGAGACCTGAGGTAGAAGGTTTGGGTGCTGTCG
GGAGCCCGCGTGAGGCCGTGACAGTTGTTCGTTTGGAAGGGATCACTGCTTCGGCAGTGCACAGGGCTGG
CTCACTCGCTAAGCTTCTTGCTCCTTTCGGTGCTGCTGAGGTCATAGCTGATGATGCTTCCGCTGCTATC
TGGTCGGCAGTTAGAGACGTCTTGCCTTTCGCAGCTGATGGTCAGCTAGGAGCTTGGACTGTATGGAGAA
TCGTTTGTCCGCCGGTGTCTGGCGGAGCCTTGGGGCAGGCACTAGCCAGACAAACAGGTGGAGAAGTTAT
ATATGATTGGGGCGGTGGTCTCATATGGGCTGCTCTTCCCCCAACAGCCGATGGGAGCGCTGGACTGGTT
AGGAAGCTGGCCGGAGCTGCAGGTGGCCATGCTACATTATTACGAGCTTTTGATGAGGTTCGACAGGCCG
TCGACGTTTTCCCGCCACAGCCGTCAGGAGTTGCAGCACTAGAGGAGAGAGTTCGAGTAAGTTTCGACCC
GAAAGCTGTTCTTAACAGAGGGAGATTGAGAAGATCAGTAGCTTCTGCCGCAGCCTTGGAACACCACCAT
CAC
